Addgene plasmid #57463: mEos3.2-LaminA-C-18
Purpose: Localization: Nuclear Envelope, Excitation: 507 / 572, Emission: 516 / 580
Depositing lab: Michael Davidson. Depositing organization: Florida State University, Tallahassee.
Backbone
  Vector backbone: mEos3.2-C1
  Backbone size w/o insert (bp): 4750
  Vector type: Mammalian Expression
  Selectable markers: Neomycin (select with G418)
Growth in bacteria
  Bacterial resistance: Kanamycin, 50 μg/mL
  Growth temperature: 37°C
  Growth strain: DH5alpha
  Copy number: High Copy
Gene/Insert
  Gene/Insert name: LaminA (alt name: NM_170707.2)
  Species: H. sapiens (human)
  Entrez Gene: LMNA (a.k.a. CDCD1, CDDC, CMD1A, CMT2B1, EMD2, FPL, FPLD, FPLD2, HGPS, IDC, LDP1, LFP, LGMD1B, LMN1, LMNC, LMNL1, MADA, PRO1)
  Promoter: CMV
  Tag / fusion protein: mEos3.2 (N terminal on backbone)
  Cloning method: Unknown
  Sequencing primers: 5′ CMV-F; 3′ SV40pA-R
Terms and licenses: Academic/Nonprofit Terms; Industry Terms
Depositor comments: . Excitation = 507 / 572; Emission = 516 / 580
How to cite: mEos3.2-LaminA-C-18 was a gift from Michael Davidson (Addgene plasmid # 57463 ; http://n2t.net/addgene:57463 ; RRID:Addgene_57463)
