[The description below was written by a language model from this plasmid's Addgene catalogue record.]
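Description:
mEos3.2-LaminA-C-18 is a mammalian expression plasmid built on the mEos3.2-C1 backbone (about 4.75 kb without the insert), a C1-style fluorescent-protein fusion vector. It is maintained in E. coli as a high-copy plasmid under kanamycin selection, and the record lists neomycin resistance as the mammalian marker, so G418 can be used to select stably transfected cells. No feature table accompanies the record, so the origin of replication and other backbone elements are not itemised. The use of an SV40 polyA reverse sequencing primer implies an SV40 polyadenylation signal downstream of the insert.

The payload is human lamin A (LMNA, corresponding to the reference transcript given as the alternate insert name), expressed from the CMV promoter as a fusion with mEos3.2 at its N terminus. The tag is supplied by the backbone and the lamin coding sequence is placed downstream of it. The "18" in the name probably denotes the length of the linker between the fluorescent protein and lamin A, but the record does not say so, and the cloning method is listed as unknown. mEos3.2 is a monomeric green-to-red photoconvertible fluorescent protein. The record gives excitation/emission of 507/516 nm for the green form and 572/580 nm for the red form.

Lamin A assembles into the nuclear lamina beneath the inner nuclear membrane, so the fusion serves as a marker for the nuclear envelope, the stated localization. Such a construct is typically used for live- or fixed-cell imaging of nuclear envelope structure, and the photoconvertible tag also suits it to tracking a converted protein population and to single-molecule localization microscopy such as PALM.
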