>Addgene plasmid #57463 | mEos3.2-LaminA-C-18 | depositor partial sequence | sequence record 88596 | insert sequence
ACGTCAGATCCGCTAGCGCTACCGGTCGCCACCATGAGTGCGATTAAGCCAGACATGAAGATCAAACTCC
GTATGGAAGGCAACGTAAACGGGCACCACTTTGTGATCGACGGAGATGGTACAGGCAAGCCTTTTGAGGG
AAAACAGAGTATGGATCTTGAAGTCAAAGAGGGCGGACCTCTGCCTTTTGCCTTTGATATCCTGACCACT
GCATTCCATTACGGCAACAGGGTATTCGCCAAATATCCAGACAACATACAAGACTATTTTAAGCAGTCGT
TTCCTAAGGGGTATTCGTGGGAACGAAGCTTGACTTTCGAAGACGGGGGCATTTGCAACGCCAGAAACGA
CATAACAATGGAAGGGGACACTTTCTATAATAAAGTTCGATTTTATGGTACCAACTTTCCCGCCAATGGT
CCAGTTATGCAGAAGAAGACGCTGAAATGGGAGCCCTCCACTGAGAAAATGTATGTGCGTGATGGAGTGC
TGACGGGTGATATTGAGATGGCTTTGTTGCTTGAAGGAAATGCCCATTACCGATGTGACTTCAGAACTAC
TTACAAAGCTAAGGAGAAGGGTGTCAAGTTACCAGGCGCCCACTTTGTGGACCACTGCATTGAGATTTTA
AGCCATGACAAAGATTACAACAAGGTTAAGCTGTATGAGCATGCTGTTGCTCATTCTGGATTGCCTGACA
ATGCCAGACGATCCGGACTCAGATCTGGCAGCGGTGGAGGCAGCGCATCCGGCGGAAGCGGAAGCGAGAC
CCCGTCCCAGCGGCGCGCCACCCGCAGCGGGGCGCAGGCCAGCTCCACTCCGCTGTCGCCCACCCGCATC
ACCCGGCTGCAGGAGAAGGAGGACCTGCAGGAGCTCAATGATCGCTTGGCGGTCTACATCGACCGTGTGC
GCTCGCTGGAAACGGAGAACGCAGGGCTGCGCCTTCGCATCACCGAGTCTGAAGAGGTGGTCAGCCGCGA
GGTGTCCGGCATCAAGGCCGCCTACGAGGCCGAGCTCGGGGATGCCCGCAAGACCCTTGACTCAGTAGCC
AAGGAGCGCGCCCGCCTGCAGCTGGAGCTGAGCAAAGTGCGTGAGGAGTTTAAGGAGCTGAAAGCGCGCA
ATACCAAGAAGGAGGGTGACCTGATAGCTGCTCAGGCTCGGCTGAAGGACCTGGAGGCTCTGCTGAACTC
CAAGGAGGCCGCACTGAGCACTGCTCTCAGTGAGAAGCGCACGCTGGAGGGCGAGCTGCATGATCTGCGG
GGCCAGGTGGCCAAGCTTGAGGCAGCCCTAGGTGAGGCCAAGAAGCAACTTCAGGATGAGATGCTGCGGC
GGGTGGATGCTGAGAACAGGCTGCAGACCATGAAGGAGGAACTGGACTTCCAGAAGAACATCTACAGTGA
GGAGCTGCGTGAGACCAAGCGCCGTCATGAGACCCGACTGGTGGAGATTGACAATGGGAAGCAGCGTGAG
TTTGAGAGCCGGCTGGCGGATGCGCTGCAGGAACTGCGGGCCCAGCATGAGGACCAGGTGGAGCAGTATA
AGAAGGAGCTGGAGAAGACTTATTCTGCCAAGCTGGACAATGCCAGGCAGTCTGCTGAGAGGAACAGCAA
CCTGGTGGGGGCTGCCCACGAGGAGCTGCAGCAGTCGCGCATCCGCATCGACAGCCTCTCTGCCCAGCTC
AGCCAGCTCCAGAAGCAGCTGGCAGCCAAGGAGGCGAAGCTTCGAGACCTGGAGGACTCACTGGCCCGTG
AGCGGGACACCAGCCGGCGGCTGCTGGCGGAAAAGGAGCGGGAGATGGCCGAGATGCGGGCAAGGATGCA
GCAGCAGCTGGACGAGTACCAGGAGCTTCTGGACATCAAGCTGGCCCTGGACATGGAGATCCACGCCTAC
CGCAAGCTCTTGGAGGGCGAGGAGGAGAGGCTACGCCTGTCCCCCAGCCCTACCTCGCAGCGCAGCCGTG
GCCGTGCTTCCTCTCACTCATCCCAGACACAGGGTGGGGGCAGCGTCACCAAAAAGCGCAAACTGGAGTC
CACTGAGAGCCGCAGCAGCTTCTCACAGCACGCACGCACTAGCGGGCGCGTGGCCGTGGAGGAGGTGGAT
GAGGAGGGCAAGTTTGTCCGGCTGCGCAACAAGTCCAATGAGGACCAGTCCATGGGCAATTGGCAGATCA
AGCGCCAGAATGGAGATGATCCCTTGCTGACTTACCGGTTCCCACCAAAGTTCACCCTGAAGGCTGGGCA
GGTGGTGACGATCTGGGCTGCAGGAGCTGGGGCCACCCACAGCCCCCCTACCGACCTGGTGTGGAAGGCA
CAGAACACCTGGGGCTGCGGGAACAGCCTGCGTACGGCTCTCATCAACTCCACTGGGGAAGAAGTGGCCA
TGCGCAAGCTGGTGCGCTCAGTGACTGTGGTTGAGGACGACGAGGATGAGGATGGAGATGACCTGCTCCA
TCACCACCACGGCTCCCACTGCAGCAGCTCGGGGGACCCCGCTGAGTACAACCTGCGCTCGCGCACCGTG
CTGTGCGGGACCTGCGGGCAGCCTGCCGACAAGGCATCTGCCAGCGGCTCAGGAGCCCAGGTGGGCGGAC
CCATCTCCTCTGGCTCTTCTGCCTCCAGTGTCACGGTCACTCGCAGCTACCGCAGTGTGGGGGGCAGTGG
GGGTGGCAGCTTCGGGGACAATCTGGTCACCCGCTCCTACCTCCTGGGCAACTCCAGCCCCCGAACCCAG
AGCCCCCAGAACTGCAGCATCATGTAAGGATCCACCGGATCTAGATAACTGATCATAATC
