>Addgene plasmid #57463 | mEos3.2-LaminA-C-18 | addgene partial sequence | sequence record 124130 | AllEos-F 5'-GGAGAAGGGTGTCAAGTTAC-3'
TTGAGATTTTAAGCCATGACAAAGATTACAACAAGGTTAAGCTGTATGAGCATGCTGTTGCTCATTCTGG
ATTGCCTGACAATGCCAGACGATCCGGACTCAGATCTGGCAGCGGTGGAGGCAGCGCATCCGGCGGAAGC
GGAAGCGAGACCCCGTCCCAGCGGCGCGCCACCCGCAGCGGGGCGCAGGCCAGCTCCACTCCGCTGTCGC
CCACCCGCATCACCCGGCTGCAGGAGAAGGAGGACCTGCAGGAGCTCAATGATCGCTTGGCGGTCTACAT
CGACCGTGTGCGCTCGCTGGAAACGGAGAACGCAGGGCTGCGCCTTCGCATCACCGAGTCTGAAGAGGTG
GTCAGCCGCGAGGTGTCCGGCATCAAGGCCGCCTACGAGGCCGAGCTCGGGGATGCCCGCAAGACCCTTG
ACTCAGTAGCCAAGGAGCGCGCCCGCCTGCAGCTGGAGCTGAGCAAAGTGCGTGAGGAGTTTAAGGAGCT
GAAAGCGCGCAATACCAAGAAGGAGGGTGACCTGATAGCTGCTCAGGCTCGGCTGAAGGACCTGGAGGCT
CTGCTGAACTCCAAGGAGGCCGCACTGAGCACTGCTCTCAGTGAGAAGCGCACGCTGGAGGGCGAGCTGC
ATGATCTGCGGGGCCAGGTGGCCAAGCTTGAGGCAGCCCTAGGTGAGGCCAAGAAGCAACTTCAGGATGA
GATGCTGCGGCGGGTGGATGCTGAGAACAGGCTGCAGACCATGAAGGAGGAACTGGACTTCCAGAAGAAC
ATCTACAGTGAGGAGCTGCGTGAGACCAAGCGCCGTCATGAGACCCGACTGGTGGAGATT
